Addgene plasmid #38922: OXCT1
Purpose: Bacterial expression for structure determination; may not be full ORF
Depositing lab: Nicola Burgess-Brown. Depositing organization: University of Oxford.
Backbone
  Vector backbone: pNIC-CTHF
  Backbone manufacturer: SGC
  Vector type: Bacterial Expression
Growth in bacteria
  Bacterial resistance: Kanamycin, 50 μg/mL
  Growth temperature: 37°C
  Growth strain: Mach1
  Copy number: Low Copy
Gene/Insert
  Gene/Insert name: OXCT1 (alt names: 3-oxoacid CoA transferase; PDB:3DLX)
  Species: H. sapiens (human)
  Insert size (bp): 1521
  Entrez Gene: OXCT1 (a.k.a. OXCT, SCOT)
  Tag / fusion protein: Tev His Flag (C terminal on insert)
  Cloning method: Ligation Independent Cloning
  Sequencing primers: 5′ T7; 3′ T7-term
Terms and licenses: Academic/Nonprofit Terms; Industry Terms: Not Available to Industry
How to cite: OXCT1 was a gift from Nicola Burgess-Brown (Addgene plasmid # 38922 ; http://n2t.net/addgene:38922 ; RRID:Addgene_38922)
