[The description below was written by a language model from this plasmid's Addgene catalogue record.]
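Description:
OXCT1 is a bacterial expression plasmid built on the pNIC-CTHF backbone from the SGC, carrying a human OXCT1 coding sequence for recombinant protein production aimed at structure determination. OXCT1 encodes 3-oxoacid CoA transferase (also known as SCOT), an enzyme of ketone body utilisation. The insert is recorded as 1521 bp and was introduced by ligation-independent cloning. The record cautions that the insert may not represent the full open reading frame, which is common for structural genomics constructs where domain boundaries are trimmed to improve expression or crystallisation. The alternative names link it to a deposited crystal structure of the protein.

The protein is fused at its C terminus to a TEV–His–Flag tag. In this arrangement, the His tag permits immobilised metal affinity purification, the Flag epitope provides an option for detection or immunoaffinity capture, and the TEV protease site allows the tags to be cleaved off after purification. The promoter is not explicitly stated, but the listed sequencing primers (T7 and T7-term) suggest that the insert sits between a T7 promoter and T7 terminator. This would imply expression in an E. coli host that supplies T7 RNA polymerase. The plasmid is selected with kanamycin and is described as low copy; the origin of replication is not given in the record. No feature table is provided, so other backbone elements cannot be confirmed. Its typical use is overexpression and purification of human OXCT1 for crystallographic or biochemical studies.
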