>Addgene plasmid #38922 | OXCT1 | depositor partial sequence | sequence record 48980 | OXCT1 sequence 1521 bps
ATGACCAAGTTTTATACAGATCCAGTAGAAGCTGTAAAAGACATCCCTGATGGTGCCACGGTTTTGGTTG
GTGGTTTTGGGCTATGTGGAATTCCAGAGAATCTTATAGATGCTTTACTGAAAACTGGAGTAAAAGGACT
AACTGCAGTCAGCAACAATGCAGGGGTTGACAATTTTGGTTTGGGGCTTTTGCTTCGGTCCAAGCAGATA
AAACGCATGGTCTCTTCATATGTGGGAGAAAATGCAGAATTTGAACGACAGTACTTATCTGGTGAATTAG
AAGTGGAGCTGACACCACAGGGCACACTTGCAGAGAGGATCCGTGCAGGCGGGGCTGGAGTTCCTGCATT
TTACACCCCAACAGGGTATGGGACCCTGGTACAAGAAGGAGGATCGCCCATCAAATACAACAAAGATGGC
AGTGTTGCCATTGCCAGTAAGCCAAGAGAGGTGAGGGAGTTCAATGGTCAGCACTTTATTTTGGAGGAAG
CAATTACAGGGGATTTTGCTTTGGTGAAAGCCTGGAAGGCGGACCGAGCAGGAAACGTGATTTTCAGGAA
AAGTGCAAGGAATTTCAACTTGCCAATGTGCAAAGCTGCAGAAACCACAGTGGTAGAGGTTGAAGAAATT
GTGGATATTGGAGCATTTGCTCCAGAAGACATCCATATTCCTCAGATTTATGTACATCGCCTTATAAAGG
GAGAAAAATATGAGAAAAGAATTGAGCGTTTATCAATCCGGAAAGAGGGAGATGGGGAAGCCAAATCTGC
TAAACCTGGAGATGACGTAAGGGAACGAATCATCAAGAGGGCCGCTCTTGAGTTTGAGGATGGCATGTAT
GCTAATTTGGGCATAGGAATCCCTCTCCTGGCCAGCAATTTTATCAGCCCAAATATAACTGTTCATCTTC
AAAGTGAAAATGGAGTTCTGGGTTTGGGTCCATATCCACGACAACATGAAGCTGATGCAGATCTCATCAA
TGCAGGCAAGGAAACAGTTACTATTCTTCCAGGAGCCTCTTTTTTCTCCAGCGATGAATCATTTGCAATG
ATTAGAGGTGGACACGTCGATCTGACAATGCTAGGAGCGATGCAGGTTTCCAAATATGGTGACCTGGCTA
ACTGGATGATACCTGGGAAGATGGTGAAAGGAATGGGAGGTGCTATGGATTTAGTGTCCAGTGCGAAAAC
CAAAGTGGTGGTCACCATGGAGCATTCTGCAAAGGGAAATGCACATAAAATCATGGAGAAATGTACATTA
CCATTGACTGGAAAGCAATGTGTCAACCGCATTATTACTGAAAAGGCTGTGTTTGATGTGGACAAGAAGA
AAGGGTTGACTCTGATTGAGCTCTGGGAAGGCCTGACAGTGGATGACGTACAGAAGAGTACTGGGTGTGA
TTTTGCAGTTTCACCAAAACTCATGCCAATGCAGCAGATCGCAAATGCAGAGAACCTCTACTTCCAATCG
CACCATCATCACCACCATGATTACAAGGATGACGACGATAAGTGAGGATCC
