>Addgene plasmid #38922 | OXCT1 | addgene partial sequence | sequence record 51525 | T7_term
GAATTCGGATCCTCACTTATCGTCGTCATCCTTGTAATCATGGTGGTGATGATGGTGCGATTGGAAGTAG
AGGTTCTCTGCATTTGCGATCTGCTGCATTGGCATGAGTTTTGGTGAAACTGCAAAATCACACCCAGTAC
TCTTCTGTACGTCATCCACTGTCAGGCCTTCCCAGAGCTCAATCAGAGTCAACCCTTTCTTCTTGTCCAC
ATCAAACACAGCCTTTTCAGTAATAATGCGGTTGACACATTGCTTTCCAGTCAATGGTAATGTACATTTC
TCCATGATTTTATGTGCATTTCCCTTTGCAGAATGCTCCATGGTGACCACCACTTTGGTTTTCGCACTGG
ACACTAAATCCATAGCACCTCCCATTCCTTTCACCATCTTCCCAGGTATCATCCAGTTAGCCAGGTCACC
ATATTTGGAAACCTGCATCGCTCCTAGCATTGTCAGATCGACGTGTCCACCTCTAATCATTGCAAATGAT
TCATCGCTGGAGAAAAAAGAGGCTCCTGGAAGAATAGTAACTGTTTCCTTGCCTGCATTGATGAGATCTG
CATCAGCTTCATGTTGTCGTGGATATGGACCCAAACCCAGAACTCCATTTTCACTTTGAAGATGAACAGT
TATATTTGGGCTGATAAAATTGCTGGCCAGGAGAGGGATTCCTATGCCCAAATTAGCATACATGCCATCC
TCAAACTCAAGAGCGGCCCTCTTGATGATTCGTTCCCTTACGTCATCTCCAGGTTTAGCAGATTTGGCTT
CCCCATCTCCCTCTTTCCGGATTGATAAACGCTCAATTCTTTTCTCATATTTTTCTCCCTTTATAAGGCG
ATGTACATAAATCTGAGGAATATGGATGTCTTCTGGAGCAAATGCTCCAATATCCACAATTTCTTTCA
