>Addgene plasmid #38922 | OXCT1 | addgene partial sequence | sequence record 51527 | T7 5'-TAATACGACTCACTATAGGG-3'
AGAAGCTGTAAAAGACATCCCTGATGGTGCCACGGTTTTGGTTGGTGGTTTTGGGCTATGTGGAATTCCA
GAGAATCTTATAGATGCTTTACTGAAAACTGGAGTAAAAGGACTAACTGCAGTCAGCAACAATGCAGGGG
TTGACAATTTTGGTTTGGGGCTTTTGCTTCGGTCCAAGCAGATAAAACGCATGGTCTCTTCATATGTGGG
AGAAAATGCAGAATTTGAACGACAGTACTTATCTGGTGAATTAGAAGTGGAGCTGACACCACAGGGCACA
CTTGCAGAGAGGATCCGTGCAGGCGGGGCTGGAGTTCCTGCATTTTACACCCCAACAGGGTATGGGACCC
TGGTACAAGAAGGAGGATCGCCCATCAAATACAACAAAGATGGCAGTGTTGCCATTGCCAGTAAGCCAAG
AGAGGTGAGGGAGTTCAATGGTCAGCACTTTATTTTGGAGGAAGCAATTACAGGGGATTTTGCTTTGGTG
AAAGCCTGGAAGGCGGACCGAGCAGGAAACGTGATTTTCAGGAAAAGTGCAAGGAATTTCAACTTGCCAA
TGTGCAAAGCTGCAGAAACCACAGTGGTAGAGGTTGAAGAAATTGTGGATATTGGAGCATTTGCTCCAGA
AGACATCCATATTCCTCAGATTTATGTACATCGCCTTATAAAGGGAGAAAAATATGAGAAAAGAATTGAG
CGTTTATCAATCCGGAAAGAGGGAGATGGGGAAGCCAAATCTGCTAAACCTGGAGATGACGTAAGGGAAC
GAATCATCAAGAGGGCCGCTCTTGAGTTTGAGGATGGCATGTATGCTAATTTGGGCATAGGAATCCCTCT
CCT
